Addgene plasmid #37316: Tom20-mCherry-GAI(1-92)
Depositing lab: Takanari Inoue. Depositing organization: Johns Hopkins University and School of Medicine. Publication: Rapid and orthogonal logic gating with a gibberellin-induced dimerization system. Miyamoto T, Derose R, Suarez A, Ueno T, Chen M, Sun TP, Wolfgang MJ, Mukherjee C, Meyers DJ, Inoue T. Nat Chem Biol. 2012 Mar 25;8(5):465-70. doi: 10.1038/nchembio.922. PubMed 22446836.
Backbone
  Vector backbone: Tom20-mCherry-FKBP
  Vector type: Mammalian Expression
  Selectable markers: Neomycin (select with G418)
Growth in bacteria
  Bacterial resistance: Kanamycin, 50 μg/mL
  Growth temperature: 37°C
  Growth strain: DH5alpha
  Copy number: Unknown
Gene/Insert
  Gene/Insert name: GAI
  Species: A. thaliana (mustard weed)
  Mutation: contains aa 1-92
  Entrez Gene: GAI (a.k.a. AT1G14920, F10B6.34, F10B6_34, GAI PROTEIN, GIBBERELLIC ACID INSENSITIVE, RESTORATION ON GROWTH ON AMMONIA 2, RGA2)
  Promoter: CMV
  Tag / fusion protein: Tom20 (N terminal on backbone); mCherry (N terminal on backbone)
  Cloning method: Restriction Enzyme; 5′ cloning site NheI (unknown if destroyed); 3′ cloning site BsrGI (unknown if destroyed)
  Sequencing primers: 5′ CMV-F, mCherry-F; 3′ SV40pA-R
Terms and licenses: Academic/Nonprofit Terms; Industry Terms: Not Available to Industry
How to cite: Tom20-mCherry-GAI(1-92) was a gift from Takanari Inoue (Addgene plasmid # 37316 ; http://n2t.net/addgene:37316 ; RRID:Addgene_37316)
