[The description below was written by a language model from this plasmid's Addgene catalogue record.]
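Description:
Tom20-mCherry-GAI(1-92) is a mammalian expression plasmid built on a Tom20-mCherry-FKBP backbone, in which the FKBP module appears to have been exchanged for a fragment of the Arabidopsis thaliana GAI protein. It is propagated in E. coli under kanamycin selection and carries a neomycin resistance marker that allows G418 selection of transfected mammalian cells. The record does not state the origin of replication or copy number, and no feature table is provided, so the remaining backbone elements cannot be described beyond an SV40 polyadenylation region implied by the listed sequencing primer.

Expression is driven by the CMV promoter and yields a three-part fusion protein. At the N terminus is Tom20, a mitochondrial outer membrane protein commonly used as an anchor to display fused domains on the cytosolic face of mitochondria. This is followed by the red fluorescent protein mCherry, which allows the localisation of the fusion to be visualised, and then by residues 1–92 of GAI (GIBBERELLIC ACID INSENSITIVE), a DELLA-family regulator of gibberellin signalling. The N-terminal region of GAI binds the gibberellin receptor GID1 in a hormone-dependent manner.

According to the associated publication title, the construct belongs to a gibberellin-induced dimerization system designed for rapid and orthogonal logic gating. In that setting, it would most plausibly serve as a mitochondrial anchor to which a partner-tagged cytosolic protein is recruited on addition of a gibberellin compound, with recruitment followed by fluorescence microscopy. The replacement of FKBP in the parent backbone fits its use alongside, and independently of, rapamycin-based dimerization tools.
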