>Addgene plasmid #37316 | Tom20-mCherry-GAI(1-92) | addgene partial sequence | sequence record 47581 | CMV-F 5'-CGCAAATGGGCGGTAGGCGTG-3'
CAGATCCGCTAGCGCTTACCGGNTGAATTCGCCACCATGGNTGGGTCGGAACAGCGCCATCGCCGCGGGC
GTGTGCGGTGCCCTCTTCATAGGGTACTGCATCTACTTTGACCGCAAAAGACGAAGTGACCCCAACTTCG
GATCCGGAGCAAGTGGAATGGTGAGCAAGGGCGAGGAGGATAACATGGCCATCATCAAGGAGTTCATGCG
CTTCAAGGTGCACATGGAGGGCTCCGTGAACGGCCACGAGTTCGAGATCGAGGGCGAGGGCGAGGGCCGC
CCCTACGAGGGCACCCAGACCGCCAAGCTGAAGGTGACCAAGGGTGGCCCCCTGCCCTTCGCCTGGGACA
TCCTGTCCCCTCAGTTCATGTACGGCTCCAAGGCCTACGTGAAGCACCCCGCCGACATCCCCGACTACTT
GAAGCTGTCCTTCCCCGAGGGCTTCAAGTGGGAGCGCGTGATGAACTTCGAGGACGGCGGCGTGGTGACC
GTGACCCAGGACTCCTCCCTGCAGGACGGCGAGTTCATCTACAAGGTGAAGCTGCGCGGCACCAACTTCC
CCTCCGACGGCCCCGTAATGCAGAAGAAGACCATGGGCTGGGAGGCCTCCTCCGAGCGGATGTACCCCGA
GGACGGCGCCCTGAAGGGCGAGATCAAGCAGAGGCTGAAGCTGAAGGACGGCGGCCACTACGACGCTGAG
GTCAAGACCACCTACAAGGCCAAGAAGCCCGTGCAGCTGCCCGGCGCCTACAACGTCAACATCAAGTTGG
ACATCACCTCCCACAACGAGGACTACACCATCGTGGAAC
