>Addgene plasmid #37316 | Tom20-mCherry-GAI(1-92) | addgene partial sequence | sequence record 47590 | SV40pA-R 5'-GAAATTTGTGATGCTATTGC-3'
TTAACAACAACAATTGCATTCATTTTATGTTTCAGGTTCAGGGGGAGGTGTGGGAGGTTTTTTAAAGCAA
GTAAAACCTCTACAAATGTGGTATGGCTGATTATGATCAGTTATCTAGATCCGGTGGATCCCGGGCCCGC
GGTACCGTCGACTGCAGAATTCGAAGCTTGAGCTCCACCAGCACTACCACCAGCACTATTAAGGTCGGTG
AGCATAGAATCAAGCCACGTGTAAAGCTCCGCCGGATTATAGTGAACAGTCTCAGTAGCGAGTTGAGAAA
GATCGTCTTCTTGAACATTAGACATCATAACTTCAAGCTGCTCGAGTTTCTGAGCAACATCAGCCATTTC
GGATGACCTAACCTTGTAACCAAGAACAGCTAGAAGCTCATCCATGCCGTTACCGTCGTCTTCTTCATTC
ATCATCATAGTCTTCTTATCTTGATGATGATGATGATGATGATCTCTCTTCATTCCTCCTGCGCTCTTGT
ACAGTTCGTCCATGCCGCCGGTGGAGTGGCGGCCCTCGGCGCGTTCGTACTGTTCCACGATGGTGTAGTC
CTCGTTGTGGGAGGTGATGTCCAACTTGATGTTGACGTTGTAGGCGCCGGGCAGCTGCACGGGCTTCTTG
GCCTTGTAGGTGGTCTTGACCTCAGCGTCGTAGTGGCCGCCGTCCTTCAGCTTCAGCCTCTGCTTGATCT
CGCCCTTCAGGGCGCCGTCCTCGGGGTACATCCGCTCGGAGGAGGCCTCCCAGCCCATGGTCTTCTTCTG
CATTACGGGGCCGTCGGAAGGGG
